Addgene plasmid #26191: 23SrRNA.RAV12(wt).2508-2580.GAAAC.G2553U
Depositing lab: David McKay. Depositing organization: University of Colorado, Boulder. Publication: Structure of the RNA binding domain of a DEAD-box helicase bound to its ribosomal RNA target reveals a novel mode of recognition by an RNA recognition motif. Hardin JW, Hu YX, McKay DB. J Mol Biol. 2010 Sep 17;402(2):412-27. doi: 10.1016/j.jmb.2010.07.040. Epub 2010 Jul 29. PubMed 20673833.
Backbone
  Vector backbone: modified pUC19
  Backbone size w/o insert (bp): 2876
  Vector type: Bacterial Expression
Growth in bacteria
  Bacterial resistance: Ampicillin, 100 μg/mL
  Growth temperature: 37°C
  Growth strain: DH5alpha
  Copy number: High Copy
Gene/Insert
  Gene/Insert name: 23S ribosomal RNA fragment (modified) with G2553U mutation (alt name: 23S rRNA with G2553U mutation)
  Insert size (bp): 74
  Mutation: fragment 2508-2580 of E. coli rRNA, with nucleotides 2530-2534 replaced with GAAAC and an rA 3' to nucleotide 2580 plus G2553U mutation
  Cloning method: Restriction Enzyme; 5′ cloning site EcoRI (not destroyed); 3′ cloning site NgoMIV (not destroyed)
  Sequencing primers: 5′ T7; 3′ Lac promoter
Terms and licenses: Academic/Nonprofit Terms; Industry Terms: Not Available to Industry
How to cite: 23SrRNA.RAV12(wt).2508-2580.GAAAC.G2553U was a gift from David McKay (Addgene plasmid # 26191 ; http://n2t.net/addgene:26191 ; RRID:Addgene_26191)
