[The description below was written by a language model from this plasmid's Addgene catalogue record and pLannotate feature annotations shown in this document.]
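Description:
23SrRNA.RAV12(wt).2508-2580.GAAAC.G2553U is a small (about 2.95 kb) high-copy bacterial plasmid built on a modified pUC19 backbone. It serves as a template for producing a defined fragment of E. coli 23S ribosomal RNA. It is propagated in E. coli through the ColE1/pUC-type origin and selected with ampicillin via the β-lactamase gene and its native promoter. Remnants of the pUC19 lac region (a lacZα fragment, the lac promoter and operator, the CAP binding site and a short lacI fragment) flank the cloning region. Short bom and rop fragments are also annotated, and these appear to be vestigial backbone sequence.

The 74 bp insert, cloned between EcoRI and NgoMIV sites, corresponds to nucleotides 2508–2580 of E. coli 23S rRNA with three modifications. Nucleotides 2530–2534 are replaced by GAAAC, an extra adenosine follows position 2580, and there is a G2553U point mutation. A T7 promoter sits immediately upstream, overlapping the start of the rRNA segment, and a T7 terminator lies roughly 170 bp downstream. This arrangement indicates that the fragment is made by T7 RNA polymerase transcription. The automated annotation labels the insert as archaeal large-subunit rRNA, which reflects conservation of this 23S region rather than its source. The catalogue entry specifies E. coli.

The "RAV12" in the name is not explained in the record, and the roughly 170 bp between the rRNA fragment and the terminator is unannotated. The associated publication describes the structure of a DEAD-box helicase RNA-binding domain bound to its ribosomal RNA target. The plasmid is therefore most plausibly used to generate mutant RNA for structural or binding studies of that recognition.
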