Features (pLannotate 1.2.2; 13 found; start..end, strand, type, name):
    137..236     +  misc_feature   bom (fragment): basis of mobility region from pBR322
    242..399     -  CDS            lacZα (fragment): LacZα fragment of β-galactosidase; lacZ fragment
    402..420     +  promoter       T7 promoter: promoter for bacteriophage T7 RNA polymerase
    418..490     +  ncRNA          LSU rRNA archaea: Accession: RF02540 - Archaeal large subunit ribosomal RNA
    663..710     +  terminator     T7 terminator: transcription terminator for bacteriophage T7 RNA polymerase
    753..769     -  protein_bind   lac operator: The lac repressor binds to the lac operator to inhibit transcription in E. coli. This inhibition can be relieved by adding lactose or isopropyl-β-D-thiogalactopyranoside (IPTG). lac repressor encoded by lacI
    777..807     -  promoter       lac promoter: promoter for the E. coli lac operon
    822..843     -  protein_bind   CAP binding site: CAP binding activates transcription in the presence of cAMP. E. coli catabolite activator protein
    856..948     -  CDS            lacI (fragment): lac repressor; lacI; The lac repressor binds to the lac operator to inhibit transcription in E. coli. This inhibition can be relieved by adding lactose or isopropyl-β-D-thiogalactopyranoside (IPTG).
   1131..1719    -  rep_origin     ori: high-copy-number ColE1/pMB1/pBR322/pUC origin of replication
   1890..2750    -  CDS            AmpR: β-lactamase; bla; confers resistance to ampicillin, carbenicillin, and related antibiotics
   2751..2855    -  promoter       AmpR promoter: bla
   2950..35      +  CDS            rop (fragment) (across the origin): Rop protein, which maintains plasmids at low copy number; rop
>Addgene plasmid #26191 | 23SrRNA.RAV12(wt).2508-2580.GAAAC.G2553U | depositor full sequence | sequence record 12312 | Author sequence
TCGCGCGTTTCGGTGATGACGGTGAAAACCTCTGACACATGCAGCTCCCGGAGACGGTCACAGCTTGTCT
GTAAGCGGATGCCGGGAGCAGACAAGCCCGTCAGGGCGCGTCAGCGGGTGTTGGCGGGTGTCGGGGCTGG
CTTAACTATGCGGCATCAGAGCAGATTGTACTGAGAGTGCACCATATGCGGTGTGAAATACCGCACAGAT
GCGTAAGGAGAAAATACCGCATCAGGCGCCATTCGCCATTCAGGCTGCGCAACTGTTGGGAAGGGCGATC
GGTGCGGGCCTCTTCGCTATTACGCCAGCTGGCGAAAGGGGGATGTGCTGCAAGGCGATTAAGTTGGGTA
ACGCCAGGGTTTTCCCAGTCACGACGTTGTAAAACGACGGCCAGTGAATTCTAATACGACTCACTATAGG
CTCATCACATCCTGGGGCTGGAAACGGTCCCAAGGGTATGGCTTTTCGCCATTTAAAGTGGTACGCGAGC
TAGCCGGCCATGGTCCCAGCCTCCTCGCTGGCGGCCGGTGGCAACATGCTTCGGCATGGCGAATGGGACC
TCTAGACTGTGCATCGGGTCAGGACTGAAAGGTAGCAGCCCTGGGCAGTTTTTTCCTGTGCATCGGGTCA
GGACCTTCGGGTAGCAGCCCTGGGCAGGATCCCTAGCATAACCCCTTGGGGCCTCTAAACGGGTCTTGAG
GGGTTTTTTGAAGCTTGGCGTAATCATGGTCATAGCTGTTTCCTGTGTGAAATTGTTATCCGCTCACAAT
TCCACACAACATACGAGCCGGAAGCATAAAGTGTAAAGCCTGGGGTGCCTAATGAGTGAGCTAACTCACA
TTAATTGCGTTGCGCTCACTGCCCGCTTTCCAGTCGGGAAACCTGTCGTGCCAGCTGCATTAATGAATCG
GCCAACGCGCGGGGAGAGGCGGTTTGCGTATTGGGCGCTCTTCCGCTTCCTCGCTCACTGACTCGCTGCG
CTCGGTCGTTCGGCTGCGGCGAGCGGTATCAGCTCACTCAAAGGCGGTAATACGGTTATCCACAGAATCA
GGGGATAACGCAGGAAAGAACATGTGAGCAAAAGGCCAGCAAAAGGCCAGGAACCGTAAAAAGGCCGCGT
TGCTGGCGTTTTTCCATAGGCTCCGCCCCCCTGACGAGCATCACAAAAATCGACGCTCAAGTCAGAGGTG
GCGAAACCCGACAGGACTATAAAGATACCAGGCGTTTCCCCCTGGAAGCTCCCTCGTGCGCTCTCCTGTT
CCGACCCTGCCGCTTACCGGATACCTGTCCGCCTTTCTCCCTTCGGGAAGCGTGGCGCTTTCTCATAGCT
CACGCTGTAGGTATCTCAGTTCGGTGTAGGTCGTTCGCTCCAAGCTGGGCTGTGTGCACGAACCCCCCGT
TCAGCCCGACCGCTGCGCCTTATCCGGTAACTATCGTCTTGAGTCCAACCCGGTAAGACACGACTTATCG
CCACTGGCAGCAGCCACTGGTAACAGGATTAGCAGAGCGAGGTATGTAGGCGGTGCTACAGAGTTCTTGA
AGTGGTGGCCTAACTACGGCTACACTAGAAGGACAGTATTTGGTATCTGCGCTCTGCTGAAGCCAGTTAC
CTTCGGAAAAAGAGTTGGTAGCTCTTGATCCGGCAAACAAACCACCGCTGGTAGCGGTGGTTTTTTTGTT
TGCAAGCAGCAGATTACGCGCAGAAAAAAAGGATCTCAAGAAGATCCTTTGATCTTTTCTACGGGGTCTG
ACGCTCAGTGGAACGAAAACTCACGTTAAGGGATTTTGGTCATGAGATTATCAAAAAGGATCTTCACCTA
GATCCTTTTAAATTAAAAATGAAGTTTTAAATCAATCTAAAGTATATATGAGTAAACTTGGTCTGACAGT
TACCAATGCTTAATCAGTGAGGCACCTATCTCAGCGATCTGTCTATTTCGTTCATCCATAGTTGCCTGAC
TCCCCGTCGTGTAGATAACTACGATACGGGAGGGCTTACCATCTGGCCCCAGTGCTGCAATGATACCGCG
AGACCCACGCTCACCGGCTCCAGATTTATCAGCAATAAACCAGCCAGCCGGAAGGGCCGAGCGCAGAAGT
GGTCCTGCAACTTTATCCGCCTCCATCCAGTCTATTAATTGTTGCCGGGAAGCTAGAGTAAGTAGTTCGC
CAGTTAATAGTTTGCGCAACGTTGTTGCCATTGCTACAGGCATCGTGGTGTCACGCTCGTCGTTTGGTAT
GGCTTCATTCAGCTCCGGTTCCCAACGATCAAGGCGAGTTACATGATCCCCCATGTTGTGCAAAAAAGCG
GTTAGCTCCTTCGGTCCTCCGATCGTTGTCAGAAGTAAGTTGGCCGCAGTGTTATCACTCATGGTTATGG
CAGCACTGCATAATTCTCTTACTGTCATGCCATCCGTAAGATGCTTTTCTGTGACTGGTGAGTACTCAAC
CAAGTCATTCTGAGAATAGTGTATGCGGCGACCGAGTTGCTCTTGCCCGGCGTCAATACGGGATAATACC
GCGCCACATAGCAGAACTTTAAAAGTGCTCATCATTGGAAAACGTTCTTCGGGGCGAAAACTCTCAAGGA
TCTTACCGCTGTTGAGATCCAGTTCGATGTAACCCACTCGTGCACCCAACTGATCTTCAGCATCTTTTAC
TTTCACCAGCGTTTCTGGGTGAGCAAAAACAGGAAGGCAAAATGCCGCAAAAAAGGGAATAAGGGCGACA
CGGAAATGTTGAATACTCATACTCTTCCTTTTTCAATATTATTGAAGCATTTATCAGGGTTATTGTCTCA
TGAGCGGATACATATTTGAATGTATTTAGAAAAATAAACAAATAGGGGTTCCGCGCACATTTCCCCGAAA
AGTGCCACCTGACGTCTAAGAAACCATTATTATCATGACATTAACCTATAAAAATAGGCGTATCACGAGG
CCCTTTCGTC
