>Addgene plasmid #26191 | 23SrRNA.RAV12(wt).2508-2580.GAAAC.G2553U | addgene partial sequence | sequence record 32359 | 26191 with Lac_promoter
CATTTCACACAGGAACAGCTATGACCATGATTACGCCAAGCTTCAAAAAACCCCTCAAGACCCGTTTAGA
GGCCCCAAGGGGTTATGCTAGGGATCCTGCCCAGGGCTGCTACCCGAAGGTCCTGACCCGATGCACAGGA
AAAAACTGCCCAGGGCTGCTACCTTTCAGTCCTGACCCGATGCACAGTCTAGAGGTCCCATTCGCCATGC
CGAAGCATGTTGCCCACCGGCCGCCAGCGAGGAGGCTGGGACCATGGCCGGCTAGCTCGCGTACCACTTT
AAATGGCGAAAAGCCATACCCTTGGGACCGTTTCCAGCCCCAGGATGTGATGAGCCTATAGTGAGTCGTA
TTAGAATTCACTGGCCGTCGTTTTACAACGTCGTGACTGGGAAAACCCTGGCGTTACCCAACTTAATCGC
CTTGCAGCACATCCCCCTTTCGCCAGCTGGCGTAATAGCGAAGAGGCCCGCACCGATCGCCCTTCCCAAC
AGTTGCGCAGCCTGAATGGCGAATGGCGCCTGATGCGGTATTTTCTCCTTACGCATCTGTGCGGTATTTC
ACACCGCATATGGTGCACTCTCAGTACAATCTGCTCTGATGCCGCATAGTTAAGCCAGCCCCGACACCCG
CCAACACCCACTGACGCGCCCTGACGGGCTTGTCTGCTCCCGGCATCCGCTTACAGACAAGCTGTGACCG
TCTCCGGGAGCTGCATGTGTCAGAGGTTTTCACCGTCATCACCGAAACGCGCGAGACGAAAGGGCCTCGT
GATACGCCTATTTTTATAGGTTAATGTCATGATAATAATGGTTTCTTAGACGTCAGGTGGCACTTTTCGG
GGAAATGTGCGCGGAACCCCTATTTGTTTATTTTTCTAAATACATTCAAATATGTATCCGCTCATGAGAC
AATAACCCTGAT
