>Addgene plasmid #26191 | 23SrRNA.RAV12(wt).2508-2580.GAAAC.G2553U | addgene partial sequence | sequence record 32360 | 26191 with T7
GGTCCAAGGTATGGCTTTTCGCCATTTAAAGTGGTACGCGAGCTAGCCGGCCATGGTCCCAGCCTCCTCG
CTGGCGGCCGGTGGGCAACATGCTTCGGCATGGCGAATGGGACCTCTAGACTGTGCATCGGGTCAGGACT
GAAAGGTAGCAGCCCTGGGCAGTTTTTTCCTGTGCATCGGGTCAGGACCTTCGGGTAGCAGCCCTGGGCA
GGATCCCTAGCATAACCCCTTGGGGCCTCTAAACGGGTCTTGAGGGGTTTTTTGAAGCTTGGCGTAATCA
TGGTCATAGCTGTTTCCTGTGTGAAATTGTTATCCGCTCACAATTCCACACAACATACGAGCCGGAAGCA
TAAAGTGTAAAGCCTGGGGTGCCTAATGAGTGAGCTAACTCACATTAATTGCGTTGCGCTCACTGCCCGC
TTTCCAGTCGGGAAACCTGTCGTGCCAGCTGCATTAATGAATCGGCCAACGCGCGGGGAGAGGCGGTTTG
CGTATTGGGCGCTCTTCCGCTTCCTCGCTCACTGACTCGCTGCGCTCGGTCGTTCGGCTGCGGCGAGCGG
TATCAGCTCACTCAAAGGCGGTAATACGGTTATCCACAGAATCAGGGGATAACGCAGGAAAGAACATGTG
AGCAAAAGGCCAGCAAAAGGCCAGGAACCGTAAAAAGGCCGCGTTGCTGGCGTTTTTCCATAGGCTCCGC
CCCCCTGACGAGCATCACAAAAATCGACGCTCAAGTCAGAGGTGGCGAAACCCGACAGGACTATAAAGAT
ACCAGGCGTTTCCCCCTGGAAGCTCCCTCGTGCGCTCTCCTGTTCCGACCCTGCCGCTTACCGGATACCT
GTCCGCCTTTCTCCCTTCGGGAAGCGTGGCGCTTTCTCATAGCTCACGCTGTAGGTATCTCAGTTCGGTG
TAGGTCGTTCGCTCCAAGCTGGGCTGTGTG
